Addgene plasmid #12888: DCT.VV.Orf200
Purpose: This plasmid was designed for screening purposes and may contain discrepancies relative to the current canonical GenBank version of the gene.
Depositing lab: Jack Bennink & Jon Yewdell. Depositing organization: National Institute of Allergy and Infectious Diseases (NIAID). Publication: Identification of poxvirus CD8+ T cell determinants to enable rational design and characterization of smallpox vaccines. Tscharke DC, Karupiah G, Zhou J, Palmore T, Irvine KR, Haeryfar SM, Williams S, Sidney J, Sette A, Bennink JR, Yewdell JW. J Exp Med. 2005 January 3; 201(1): 95–104. 10.1084/jem.20041912 PubMed 15623576.
Backbone
  Vector backbone: pcDNA 3.1D V5-His-TOPO
  Backbone manufacturer: Invitrogen
  Backbone size w/o insert (bp): 5514
  Vector type: Mammalian Expression
  Selectable markers: Neomycin (select with G418)
Growth in bacteria
  Bacterial resistance: Ampicillin, 100 μg/mL
  Growth temperature: 37°C
  Growth strain: DH5alpha
  Copy number: High Copy
Gene/Insert
  Gene/Insert name: VV.Orf200 (alt names: has redox function - used to make S-S bonds; VV_WR_121)
  Species: Vaccinia Virus
  Insert size (bp): 231
  Cloning method: Restriction Enzyme; 5′ cloning site BamHI (not destroyed); 3′ cloning site BamHI (not destroyed)
  Sequencing primers: 5′ Universal T7
Terms and licenses: Academic/Nonprofit Terms; Industry Terms: Not Available to Industry
Depositor comments: Please see the Vaccinia kit page ( https://www.addgene.org/vvorf/ ) for more information. The kit page contains the supplemental VVOrfData spreadsheet, which includes important information about this plasmid. The plasmid and insert names provided here relate only to this library. The name of the ORF (if present) in VACV strain Copenhagen and the name of the ORF (if annotated) in VACV strain WR sequence can be found in VVOrfData spreadsheet. Please note that the amino acid sequence given for each ORF in the spreadsheet may contain some errors. Additionally, changes from the expected sequence may be present in these plasmids. Please see Addgene's quality control sequence and sequencing notes in the VVOrfData spreadsheet before ordering this plasmid.
How to cite: DCT.VV.Orf200 was a gift from Jack Bennink & Jon Yewdell (Addgene plasmid # 12888 ; http://n2t.net/addgene:12888 ; RRID:Addgene_12888)
