[The description below was written by a language model from this plasmid's Addgene catalogue record.]
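Description:
DCT.VV.Orf200 is a mammalian expression plasmid built on the commercial pcDNA 3.1D V5-His-TOPO backbone (about 5.5 kb without insert) and carrying a short vaccinia virus open reading frame of 231 bp. The insert, called VV.Orf200 within its library and also annotated as VV_WR_121, is described as encoding a protein with redox function that contributes to disulfide bond formation. It is listed as flanked by BamHI sites at both ends, both retained, and can be read from the upstream T7 primer site. The plasmid is maintained at high copy in E. coli under ampicillin selection, and a neomycin resistance marker allows G418 selection in transfected mammalian cells. No feature table is provided, so the promoter and tag configuration are not stated. This backbone family normally drives expression from a CMV promoter and offers C-terminal V5 and His tags, but whether the ORF is in frame with those tags cannot be determined from the record.

The construct is one member of a library of individually cloned vaccinia virus ORFs assembled for screening, in work that identified poxvirus CD8+ T cell determinants to inform the design and characterization of smallpox vaccines. Its typical use is therefore transient expression of a single viral ORF in mammalian cells to test for recognition by virus-specific T cells. The depositors caution that the clones were made for screening and may differ from the canonical gene sequence. The plasmid and insert names are specific to this library, with the corresponding Copenhagen and WR strain ORF names given in the library's supplemental data. The sequence should be checked against quality-control data before relying on exact protein identity.
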