>Addgene plasmid #12888 | DCT.VV.Orf200 | addgene partial sequence | sequence record 19277 | T7 5'-TAATACGACTCACTATAGGG-3'
GAGCTCGGATCCGTACCCTTCCCGAATTCCAGCTGACCACCATGAGTTGGTACGAAAAATATAACATTGT
ACTGAATCCGCCTAAGCGGTGTTCTTTTGCATGTGCGGATAATTTAACTACTATATTGGCGGAAGACGGT
AACAATATTAGGGCGATACTTTATTCACAGCCCAAAAAACTAAAAATATTACAGGATTTTCTGGCAACGT
CTAGAAATAAAATGTTTTTATATAAAATATTGGACGACGAGATACGTAGAGTGTTAACATGAGCAATTCC
CGGGGATCCGTCGACCTGCAGATATCCAGCACAGTGGCGGCCGCTCGAGTCTAGAGGGCCCGCGGTTCGA
AGGTAAGCCTATCCCTAACCCTCTCCTCGGTCTCGATTCTACGCGTACCGGTCATCATCACCATCACCAT
TGAGTTTAAACCCGCTGATCAGCCTCGACTGTGCCTTCTAGTTGCCAGCCATCTGTTGTTTGCCCCTCCC
CCGTGCCTTCCTTGACCCTGGAAGGTGCCACTCCCACTGTCCTTTCCTAATAAAATGAGGAAATTGCATC
GCATTGTCTGAGTAGGTGTCATTCTATTCTGGGGGGTGGGGTGGGGCAGGACAGCAAGGGGGAGGATTGG
GAAGACAATAGCAGGCATGCTGGGGATGCGGTGGGCTCTATGGCTTCTGAGGCGGAGAGAACCAGCTGGG
GCTCTAGGGGGTATCCCCACGCGCCCTGTAGCGGCGCATTAATCGCGGCGGGTGTGGTGGTTACA
[69 nt withheld, positions 766-834]
